Addgene plasmid #237103: NanoBiT Assay Vector, HER3(1-664)-SmBiT
Purpose: Express HER3(1-664)-SmBiT Fusion Protein in Mammalian Cells under a CMV promoter
Depositing lab: Promega Corporation.
Backbone
  Vector backbone: pBiT2.3-C [CMV/SmBiT/Blast] Vector
  Vector type: Mammalian Expression
  Selectable markers: Blasticidin
Growth in bacteria
  Bacterial resistance: Kanamycin, 50 μg/mL
  Growth temperature: 37°C
  Growth strain: DH5alpha
  Copy number: High Copy
Gene/Insert
  Gene/Insert name: HER3
  Species: H. sapiens (human)
  Mutation: 1-664
  Entrez Gene: ERBB3 (a.k.a. ErbB-3, FERLK, HER3, LCCS2, MDA-BF-1, VSCN1, c-erbB-3, c-erbB3, erbB3-S, p180-ErbB3, p45-sErbB3, p85-sErbB3)
  Promoter: CMV
  Tag / fusion protein: SmBiT (C terminal on backbone)
  Cloning method: Other
Terms and licenses: Academic/Nonprofit Terms; Industry Terms
How to cite: NanoBiT Assay Vector, HER3(1-664)-SmBiT was a gift from Promega Corporation (Addgene plasmid # 237103)
