[The description below was written by a language model from this plasmid's Addgene catalogue record and pLannotate feature annotations shown in this document.]
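Description:
NanoBiT Assay Vector, HER3(1-664)-SmBiT is a mammalian expression plasmid built on the pBiT2.3-C [CMV/SmBiT/Blast] backbone. It expresses a truncated human HER3 (ERBB3) receptor, residues 1–664, fused at its C terminus to SmBiT, the small peptide subunit of the split NanoLuc luciferase system. Transcription is driven by the CMV immediate-early enhancer and promoter, followed by a chimeric β-globin/immunoglobulin intron that aids mRNA processing, and ends at an SV40 polyadenylation signal. A T7 promoter sits just upstream of the coding sequence. In bacteria the plasmid replicates from a high-copy ColE1/pUC-type origin and is selected with kanamycin through an EM7-driven neo (nptII) gene.

The two sequence records differ in some respects. The depositor sequence (6,294 nt) annotates the insert as ERBB3. It also shows a separate SV40 promoter–blasticidin S deaminase–synthetic poly(A) cassette, consistent with the listed blasticidin marker for mammalian cells, and a loxP site next to the EM7 promoter. The NGS-derived sequence (6,303 nt) has no BSD or loxP annotation. There the SV40 and EM7 promoters lie in tandem upstream of neo, a cer multimer-resolution region is present, and the insert is labelled as an EGFR fragment, probably a homology-based mislabel of the related ERBB3 sequence. SmBiT itself is not annotated in either table, and several short fragment hits are likely spurious.

The record gives the purpose only as expressing the fusion protein in mammalian cells. Such constructs are generally paired with a LgBiT-tagged partner, so that protein association reconstitutes luciferase activity as a luminescent readout of interaction.
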