Features (pLannotate 1.2.2; 19 found; start..end, strand, type, name):
    606..653     -  promoter       EM7 promoter: synthetic bacterial promoter&nbsp
    668..1025    -  promoter       SV40 promoter: SV40 enhancer and early promoter
   1090..1141    +  misc_feature   bom (fragment): basis of mobility region from pBR322
   1142..1174    -  rep_origin     M13 ori (fragment): M13 bacteriophage origin of replication; arrow indicates direction of (+) strand synthesis
   1179..1247    +  CDS            large T antigen (fragment): large T antigen from SV40 (simian virus 40)
   1270..1391    +  polyA_signal   SV40 poly(A) signal: SV40 polyadenylation signal
   1413..1432    -  terminator     T7 terminator (fragment): transcription terminator for bacteriophage T7 RNA polymerase
   1440..1489    -  CDS            SET1 (fragment): solubility-enhancement tag derived from T7 phage gene 10B
   1496..1525    -  misc_feature   MCS (fragment): pUC18/19 multiple cloning site
   1624..3627    -  CDS            EGFR (fragment): precursor of human epidermal growth factor receptor
   3641..3659    -  promoter       T7 promoter: promoter for bacteriophage T7 RNA polymerase
   3703..3835    -  intron         chimeric intron: chimera between introns from human β-globin and immunoglobulin heavy chain genes
   3974..4173    -  promoter       CMV promoter: human cytomegalovirus (CMV) immediate early promoter
   4175..4552    -  enhancer       CMV enhancer: human cytomegalovirus immediate early enhancer
   4745..5028    -  misc_feature   cer region: ColE1-derived recombination site that helps to maintain plasmids as monomers
   5144..5732    +  rep_origin     ori: high-copy-number ColE1/pMB1/pBR322/pUC origin of replication
   5861..5950    +  CDS            tnpA (fragment): TN5P_ECOLX - Also known as tnp. Experimental evidence at protein level: Swiss-Prot protein existence level 1. Mediates transposition of transposon Tn5 by a 'cut and paste' mechanism. First, the monomeric transposase binds the 19 bp inverted DNA repeats flanking the transposon. Then, dimerization of the DNA- bound transposase creates a synaptic DNA complex. After nicking of the first DNA strand, excision of the transposon proceeds through a series of intermediates. The transposase then mediates the insertion of the transposon at a new site by strand transfer. The activity of the wild- type tran
   5971..6019    -  polyA_signal   poly(A) signal: synthetic polyadenylation signal
   6086..574     -  CDS            neo (across the origin): KKA2_KLEPN - Also known as kan, nptII. Experimental evidence at protein level: Swiss-Prot protein existence level 1. Resistance to kanamycin, neomycin, paromomycin, ribostamycin, butirosin and gentamicin B. From Klebsiella pneumoniae.
>Addgene plasmid #237103 | NanoBiT Assay Vector, HER3(1-664)-SmBiT | addgene full sequence | sequence record 473550 | Addgene NGS Result
AGGCATCGCCATGGGTCACGACGAGATCCTCGCCGTCGGGCATGCGCGCCTTGAGCCTGGCGAACAGTTC
GGCTGGCGCGAGCCCCTGATGCTCTTCGTCCAGATCATCCTGATCGACAAGACCGGCTTCCATCCGAGTA
CGTGCTCGCTCGATGCGATGTTTCGCTTGGTGGTCGAATGGGCAGGTAGCCGGATCAAGCGTATGCAGCC
GCCGCATTGCATCAGCCATGATGGATACTTTCTCGGCAGGAGCAAGGTGAGATGACAGGAGATCCTGCCC
CGGCACTTCGCCCAATAGCAGCCAGTCCCTTCCCGCTTCAGTGACAACGTCGAGCACAGCTGCGCAAGGA
ACGCCCGTCGTGGCCAGCCACGATAGCCGCGCTGCCTCGTCCTGCAGTTCATTCAGGGCACCGGACAGGT
CGGTCTTGACAAAAAGAACCGGGCGCCCCTGCGCTGACAGCCGGAACACGGCGGCATCAGAGCAGCCGAT
TGTCTGTTGTGCCCAGTCATAGCCGAATAGCCTCTCCACCCAAGCGGCCGGAGAACCTGCGTGCAATCCA
TCTTGTTCAATCATGATCTGCCTCCTGGGTTTAGTTCCTCACCTTGTCGTATTATACTATGCCGATATAC
TATGCCGATGATTAATTGTCAACAGTTAATTAAGCTTTTTGCAAAAGCCTAGGCCTCCAAAAAAGCCTCC
TCACTACTTCTGGAATAGCTCAGAGGCCGAGGCGGCCTCGGCCTCTGCATAAATAAAAAAAATTAGTCAG
CCATGGGGCGGAGAATGGGCGGAACTGGGCGGAGTTAGGGGCGGGATGGGCGGAGTTAGGGGCGGGACTA
TGGTTGCTGACTAATTGAGATGCATGCTTTGCATACTTCTGCCTGCTGGGGAGCCTGGGGACTTTCCACA
CCTGGTTGCTGACTAATTGAGATGCATGCTTTGCATACTTCTGCCTGCTGGGGAGCCTGGGGACTTTCCA
CACCCTAACTGACACACATTCCACAGCTGGTTCTTTCCGCCTCAGAAGGTACCTAACCAAGTTCCTCTTT
CAGAGGTTATTTCAGGCCATGGTGCTGCGCAGATCCGCGTATGCGGTGTGAAATACCGCACAGATGCGTA
AGGAGAAAATACCGCATCAGGAAATTGTAAGCGTTAATATTTTGTTAAAATTCGATTTTACCACATTTGT
AGAGGTTTTACTTGCTTAAAAAAACCTCCCACATCTCCCCCTGAACCTGAAACATAAAATGAATGCAATT
GTTGTTGTTAACTTGTTTATTGCAGCTTATAATGGTTACAAATAAAGCAATAGCATCACAAATTTCACAA
ATAAAGCATTTTTTTCACTGCATTCTAGTTGTGGTTTGTCCAAACTCATCAATGTATCTTATCATGTCTG
CTCGAAGCGGCCGCCCCAAGGGGTTATGCTAGTTATTGCTCAGCGGTGGCAGCAGCCAACTCAGCTTCCT
TTCGGGCTTTGTTAGCAGCCGGATCAGCTTGCATGCCTGCAGGTCGACTCTAGAGTCGCGGCCTTACAGA
ATCTCCTCGAACAGCCGGTAGCCGGTCACACCGCTCGAGCCTCCACCTCCGCTCCCGCCACCACCTGAAC
TGCCTTGAGAAACCATGAAGAGGCCGATCCCCAGGGCCACCACCAGCAGCAAGAGGAGGGCCCCCACCAT
CCCAGTGGCGATGGACGGGATCTTAGGCCCATTCGTTGGACAGCCTTCAAGACCTGGCCCTGTGCATCCG
TAGGTGCAGTTTGGATGGCACAGGTGGCACACATGGCCGGCGTCTGCGTACTTCCAGACCAGGGTGTTGT
TTTCTCCCATGACTCCTGCCGGGCAGGTCTTGACGCAGTGGGGGCCGTCAATGTAGTGGGCACACTGGAT
ACAGTTGTCTGGTCCCCGTCCTGTGCAGGTGATGTTCATGGCCTGAGGCAGGCACTCTGGGTGGCACTGT
ATGCACTCAGAGTTCTCCACAAACTCCCTTGGCTCACCCTCCAGAAGGTTGCACTTGTCCACGCATTCCC
TGCCTCGGCTGACATTCCGGCAAGAGACGCAGTCCTTGGGCTCCGGGCCCCAGCAGCCCTCGGGGGAGCA
CAAGGCATGGCAGACCTGGCCTGTGGCCTTGCAGCTGTTTTCACCTCTGTTGCTTATAATTTTGGTTTTC
TGACCGGAGGTCCCAAACAGTTTTTTCCAGTTTATTGTATTTGCATAGCACAAATTTTTGTTTCCTGAAA
TTATCACATCTCCATCACTTATCTCCTTGAGGGAGCGTAATCCCAAGGATGTTATGTTCAGGCTGACGAC
TGCAAGAGAAAACTGACCATGTTGCTTGGTCCTGCCGCGTATGATTTCTAGGTTCTCAAAGGCATGGAGG
TCCGTCCTGTTTTCAGGCCAAGCCTGAATCAGCAAAAACCCTGTGATTTCCTTTACGGTTTTCAGAATAT
CCAGTTCCTGTGGATCCAGAGGAGGAGTATGTGTGAAGGAGTCACCCCTAAATGCCACCGGCAGGATGTG
GAGATCGCCACTGATGGAGGTGCAGTTTTTGAAGTGTTTAATATTCGTAGCATTTATGGAGAGTGAGTCT
TTAAATTCACCAATACCTATTCCGTTACACACTTTGCGGCAAGGCCCTTCGCACTTCTTACACTTGCGGA
CGCCGTCTTCCTCCATCTCATAGCTGTCGGCCCCACAGGCTCGGACGCACGAGCCGTGATCTGTCACCAC
ATAATTACGGGGACACTTCTTCACGCAGGTGGCACCAAAGCTGTATTTGCCCTCGGGGTTCACATCCATC
TGGTACGTGGTGGGGTTGTAGAGCATGAGTGGGGGGCAGGTGTCCTTGCACGTGGCTTCGTCTCGGAATT
TGCGGCAGACCAGGCAGTCGCTCTCCCGGGGGCCTGTGCAGCCTGCAGCACACTGGTTGTGGCAGCAGTC
ACTGGGGGACTTGCCACGGCAGCGCCCGGAGCACTGCTGGGCACAGATGATTTTGGTCAGTTTCTGGCAG
TTCTCCTCTCCTGCACCCCAGCAGCTCCCATTGGGACAGCTTGGATCACACTTTTGGCAGCTGCCCAGGT
GGTTCTGGAAGTCCATCGACATGTTGCTGAGAAAGTCACTGCTGACTATGTCCCGCCACTGGATGCTCTC
CACGTTGCACAGGGCAGGGTTGTTGCTGAACCGCACGGCGCCATGCAGGATTTCCTGTAAATTTCTCATG
GGCAGCTCCTTCAGTCCGGTTTTATTTGCATCATAGTTAGATAAGACTGCTAAGGCATAGGAATTTTCGT
AGTACATATTTCCTCTGATGATCTGCAGGTTTTCCAAAGGAATTCGCTCCACTGTGTTGAGGGCAATGAG
GACATAACCAGCCACCTCCTGGATGGTCTTTAAGAAGGAAAGATCATAATTCCTCTGCACATAGGTAATT
TCCAAATTCCCAAGGACCACCTCACAGTTATTGAACATCCTCTGGAGGCTGAGAAAATGATCTTCAAAAG
TGCCCAACTGCGTGAGCTTGTTACTCGTGCCTTGGCAAACTTTCTTTTCCTCCAGAGCCCGACTCGCCGG
GCAGAGCGCAGCCAGCAGCGCCAGGAGCGCTGCCCCGGCCGTCCCGGAGGGTCGCATGGCGATCGCTAGC
CCTATAGTGAGTCGTATTAATACTCTAGCCTTAAGAGCTGTAATTGAACTGGGAGTGGACACCTGTGGAG
AGAAAGGCAAAGTGGATGTCAGTAAGACCAATAGGTGCCTATCAGAAACGCAAGAGTCTTCTCTGTCTCG
ACAAGCCCAGTTTCTATTGGTCTCCTTAAACCTGTCTTGTAACCTTGATACTTACCTGCCCAGTGCCTCA
CGACCAACTTCTGCAGCTTAAGTTCGAGACTGTTGTGTCAGAAGCACTGACTGCGTTAGCAATTTAACTG
TGATAAACTACCGCAATAAAGCTTCTAGTGATCTGACGGTTCACTAAACCAGCTCTGCTTATATAGACCT
CCCACCGTACACGCCTACCGCCCATTTGCGTCAACGGGGCGGGGTTATTACGACATTTTGGAAAGTCCCG
TTGATTTTGGTGCCAAAACAAACTCCCATTGACGTCAATGGGGTGGAGACTTGGAAATCCCCGTGAGTCA
AACCGCTATCCACGCCCATTGGTGTACTGCCAAAACCGCATCACCATGGTAATAGCGATGACTAATACGT
AGATGTACTGCCAAGTAGGAAAGTCCCGTAAGGTCATGTACTGGGCATAATGCCAGGCGGGCCATTTACC
GTCATTGACGTCAATAGGGGGCGGACTTGGCATATGATACACTTGATGTACTGCCAAGTGGGCAGTTTAC
CGTAAATACTCCACCCATTGACGTCAATGGAAAGTCCCTATTGGCGTTACTATGGGAACATACGTCATTA
TTGACGTCAATGGGCGGGGGTCGTTGGGCGGTCAGCCAGGCGGGCCATTTACCGTAAGTTATGTAACGCG
GAACTCCATATATGGGCTATGAACTAATGACCCCGTAATTGATTACTATTAATAACTAGTCAATAATCAA
TGCCAACATGGCGGTCATATTGGACATGAGCCAATATAAATGTACATATTATGATATAGATACAACGTAT
GCAATGGCCAATAGCCAATATTGATTTATGCTATATAACCAATGAATAATATGGCTAATGGCCAATATTG
AAGATCTCGATCCTCTACGCCGGACGCATCGTGGCCGGAGTACTGCGGTTTATCTCGATGGCTACGAGGG
CAGACAGTAAGTGGATTTACCATAATCCCTTAATTGTACGCACCGCTAAAACGCGTTCAGCGCGATCACG
GCAGCAGACAGGTAAAAATGGCAACAAACCACCCGAAAAACTGCCGCAATCGCGCCTGATAAATTTTAAC
CGTATGAATACCTATGCAACCAGAGGGTACAGGCCACATTACCCCCACTTAATCCACTGAAGCTGCCATT
TTTCATGGTTTCACCATCCCAGCGAAGGGCCATCCAGCGTGCGTTCCTGTATTTCCGGACTATAAAAGGA
TCTAGGTGAAGATCCTTTTTGATAATCTCATGACCAAAATCCCTTAACGTGAGTTTTCGTTCCACTGAGC
GTCAGACCCCGTAGAAAAGATCAAAGGATCTTCTTGAAATCCTTTTTTTCTGCGCGTAATCTGCTGCTTG
CAAACAAAAAAACCACCGCTACCAGCGGTGGTTTGTTTGCCGGATCAAGAGCTACCAACTCTTTTTCCGA
AGGTAACTGGCTTCAGCAGAGCGCAGATACCAAATACTGTCCTTCTAGTGTAGCCGTAGTTAGGCCACCA
CTTCAAGAACTCTGTAGCACCGCCTACATACCTCGCTCTGCTAATCCTGTTACCAGTGGCTGCTGCCAGT
GGCGATAAGTCGTGTCTTACCGGGTTGGACTCAAGACGATAGTTACCGGATAAGGCGCAGCGGTCGGGCT
GAACGGGGGGTTCGTGCACACAGCCCAGCTTGGAGCGAACGACCTACACCGAACTGAGATACCTACAGCG
TGAGCTATGAGAAAGCGCCACGCTTCCCGAAGGGAGAAAGGCGGACAGGTATCCGGTAAGCGGCAGGGTC
GGAACAGGAGAGCGCACGAGGGAGCTTCCAGGGGGAAACGCCTGGTATCTTTATAGTCCTGTCGGGTTTC
GCCACCTCTGACTTGAGCGTCGATTTTTGTGATGCTCGTCAGGGGGGCGGAGCCTATGGAAAAACGCCAG
CAACGCGGCCTTTTTACGGTTCCTGGCCTTTTGCTGGCCTTTTGCTCACATGTTCTTTCCTGCGTTATCC
CCTGATTCTGTGGATAACCGTATTACCGCCTTTGAGTGAGCTGATACCGGGTAGAAAGCCAGTCCGCAGA
AACGGTGCTGACCCCGGATGAATGTCAGCTACTGGGCTATCTGGACAAGGGAAAACGCAAGCGCAAAGAG
GATCCTTATCGCTATCGATTCACACAAAAAACCAACACACAGATGTAATGAAAATAAAGATATTTTATTG
CGGCCATCGTGATGGCAGGTTGGGCGTCGCTTGGTCGGTCATTTCGAACCCCAGAGTCCCGCTCAGAAGA
ACTCGTCAAGAAGGCGATAGAAGGCGATGCGCTGCGAATCGGGAGCGGCGATACCGTAAAGCACGAGGAA
GCGGTCAGCCCATTCGCCGCCAAGCTCTTCAGCAATATCACGGGTAGCCAACGCTATGTCCTGATAGCGG
TCCGCCACACCCAGCCGGCCACAGTCGATGAATCCAGAAAAGCGGCCATTTTCCACCATGATATTCGGCA
AGC
