Features (pLannotate 1.2.2; 17 found; start..end, strand, type, name):
     24..105     -  polyA_signal   SV40 poly(A) signal: SV40 polyadenylation signal
    128..211     -  CDS            large T antigen (fragment): large T antigen from SV40 (simian virus 40)
    276..641     +  enhancer       CMV enhancer: human cytomegalovirus immediate early enhancer
    643..842     +  promoter       CMV promoter: human cytomegalovirus (CMV) immediate early promoter
    981..1113    +  intron         chimeric intron: chimera between introns from human β-globin and immunoglobulin heavy chain genes
   1157..1175    +  promoter       T7 promoter: promoter for bacteriophage T7 RNA polymerase
   1189..3180    +  CDS            ERBB3 (fragment): ERBB3_HUMAN - Also known as HER3. Experimental evidence at protein level: Swiss-Prot protein existence level 1. Tyrosine-protein kinase that plays an essential role as cell surface receptor for neuregulins. Binds to neuregulin-1 (NRG1) and is activated by it; ligand-binding increases phosphorylation on tyrosine residues and promotes its association with the p85 subunit of phosphatidylinositol 3-kinase (PubMed:20682778). May also be activated by CSPG5 (PubMed:15358134). Involved in the regulation of myeloid cell differentiation (PubMed:27416908). From Homo sapiens (Human).
   3279..3308    +  misc_feature   MCS (fragment): pUC18/19 multiple cloning site
   3357..3478    -  polyA_signal   SV40 poly(A) signal: SV40 polyadenylation signal
   3501..3569    -  CDS            large T antigen (fragment): large T antigen from SV40 (simian virus 40)
   3593..3626    +  protein_bind   loxP: Cre-mediated recombination occurs in the 8-bp core sequence (GCATACAT). Cre recombinase
   3636..3683    +  promoter       EM7 promoter: synthetic bacterial promoter&nbsp
   3715..4506    +  CDS            neo: KKA2_KLEPN - Also known as kan, nptII. Experimental evidence at protein level: Swiss-Prot protein existence level 1. Resistance to kanamycin, neomycin, paromomycin, ribostamycin, butirosin and gentamicin B. From Klebsiella pneumoniae.
   4667..5255    -  rep_origin     ori: high-copy-number ColE1/pMB1/pBR322/pUC origin of replication
   5381..5429    -  polyA_signal   poly(A) signal: synthetic polyadenylation signal
   5453..5851    -  CDS            BSD: blasticidin S deaminase; Aspergillus terreus BSD; confers resistance to blasticidin
   5882..6239    -  promoter       SV40 promoter: SV40 enhancer and early promoter
>Addgene plasmid #237103 | NanoBiT Assay Vector, HER3(1-664)-SmBiT | depositor full sequence | sequence record 477702 | NanoBiT Assay Vector, HER3(1-664)-SmBiT sequence 6294 bps
AAGACGCGTTAATTAAGACGTCGGCAGTGAAAAAAATGCTTTATTTGTGAAATTTGTGATGCTATTGCTT
TATTTGTAACCATTATAAGCTGCAATAAACAAGTTAACAACAACAATTGCATTCATTTTATGTTTCAGGT
TCAGGGGGAGGTGTGGGAGGTTTTTTAAAGCAAGTAAAACCTCTACAAATGTGGTATGGCTGATTATGAT
CCGCGGCCGCAATACGTCGACGTTATCAGCTGACTTCGTACGAGAGCCTAGGATTATGGCGCGCCACTAG
TTATTAATAGTAATCAATTACGGGGTCATTAGTTCATAGCCCATATATGGAGTTCCGCGTTACATAACTT
ACGGTAAATGGCCCGCCTGGCTGACCGCCCAACGACCCCCGCCCATTGACGTCAATAATGACGTATGTTC
CCATAGTAACGCCAATAGGGACTTTCCATTGACGTCAATGGGTGGAGTATTTACGGTAAACTGCCCACTT
GGCAGTACATCAAGTGTATCATATGCCAAGTCCGCCCCCTATTGACGTCAATGACGGTAAATGGCCCGCC
TGGCATTATGCCCAGTACATGACCTTACGGGACTTTCCTACTTGGCAGTACATCTACGTATTAGTCATCG
CTATTACCATGGTGATGCGGTTTTGGCAGTACACCAATGGGCGTGGATAGCGGTTTGACTCACGGGGATT
TCCAAGTCTCCACCCCATTGACGTCAATGGGAGTTTGTTTTGGCACCAAAATCAACGGGACTTTCCAAAA
TGTCGTAATAACCCCGCCCCGTTGACGCAAATGGGCGGTAGGCGTGTACGGTGGGAGGTCTATATAAGCA
GAGCTGGTTTAGTGAACCGTCAGATCACTAGAAGCTTTATTGCGGTAGTTTATCACAGTTAAATTGCTAA
CGCAGTCAGTGCTTCTGACACAACAGTCTCGAACTTAAGCTGCAGAAGTTGGTCGTGAGGCACTGGGCAG
GTAAGTATCAAGGTTACAAGACAGGTTTAAGGAGACCAATAGAAACTGGGCTTGTCGAGACAGAGAAGAC
TCTTGCGTTTCTGATAGGCACCTATTGGTCTTACTGACATCCACTTTGCCTTTCTCTCCACAGGTGTCCA
CTCCCAGTTCAATTACAGCTCTTAAGGCTAGAGTATTAATACGACTCACTATAGGGCTAGCGATCGCCAT
GAGGGCGAACGACGCTCTGCAGGTGCTGGGCTTGCTTTTCAGCCTGGCCCGGGGCTCCGAGGTGGGCAAC
TCTCAGGCAGTGTGTCCTGGGACTCTGAATGGCCTGAGTGTGACCGGCGATGCTGAGAACCAATACCAGA
CACTGTACAAGCTCTACGAGAGGTGTGAGGTGGTGATGGGGAACCTTGAGATTGTGCTCACGGGACACAA
TGCCGACCTCTCCTTCCTGCAGTGGATTCGAGAAGTGACAGGCTATGTCCTCGTGGCCATGAATGAATTC
TCTACTCTACCATTGCCCAACCTCCGCGTGGTGCGAGGGACCCAGGTCTACGATGGGAAGTTTGCCATCT
TCGTCATGTTGAACTATAACACCAACTCCAGCCACGCTCTGCGCCAGCTCCGCTTGACTCAGCTCACCGA
GATTCTGTCAGGGGGTGTTTATATTGAGAAGAACGATAAGCTTTGTCACATGGACACAATTGACTGGAGG
GACATCGTGAGGGACCGAGATGCTGAGATAGTGGTGAAGGACAATGGCAGAAGCTGTCCCCCCTGTCATG
AGGTTTGCAAGGGGCGATGCTGGGGTCCTGGATCAGAAGACTGCCAGACATTGACCAAGACCATCTGTGC
TCCTCAGTGTAATGGTCACTGCTTTGGGCCCAACCCCAACCAGTGCTGCCATGATGAGTGTGCCGGGGGC
TGCTCAGGCCCTCAGGACACAGACTGCTTTGCCTGCCGGCACTTCAATGACAGTGGAGCCTGTGTACCTC
GCTGTCCACAGCCTCTTGTCTACAACAAGCTAACTTTCCAGCTGGAACCCAATCCCCACACCAAGTATCA
GTATGGAGGAGTTTGTGTAGCCAGCTGTCCCCATAACTTTGTGGTGGATCAAACATCCTGTGTCAGGGCC
TGTCCTCCTGACAAGATGGAAGTAGATAAAAATGGGCTCAAGATGTGTGAGCCTTGTGGGGGACTATGTC
CCAAAGCCTGTGAGGGAACAGGCTCTGGGAGCCGCTTCCAGACTGTGGACTCGAGCAACATTGATGGATT
TGTGAACTGCACCAAGATCCTGGGCAACCTGGACTTTCTGATCACCGGCCTCAATGGAGACCCCTGGCAC
AAGATCCCTGCCCTGGACCCAGAGAAGCTCAATGTCTTCCGGACAGTACGGGAGATCACAGGTTACCTGA
ACATCCAGTCCTGGCCGCCCCACATGCACAACTTCAGTGTTTTTTCCAATTTGACAACCATTGGAGGCAG
AAGCCTCTACAACCGGGGCTTCTCATTGTTGATCATGAAGAACTTGAATGTCACATCTCTGGGCTTCCGA
TCCCTGAAGGAAATTAGTGCTGGGCGTATCTATATAAGTGCCAATAGGCAGCTCTGCTACCACCACTCTT
TGAACTGGACCAAGGTGCTTCGGGGGCCTACGGAAGAGCGACTAGACATCAAGCATAATCGGCCGCGCAG
AGACTGCGTGGCAGAGGGCAAAGTGTGTGACCCACTGTGCTCCTCTGGGGGATGCTGGGGCCCAGGCCCT
GGTCAGTGCTTGTCCTGTCGAAATTATAGCCGAGGAGGTGTCTGTGTGACCCACTGCAACTTTCTGAATG
GGGAGCCTCGAGAATTTGCCCATGAGGCCGAATGCTTCTCCTGCCACCCGGAATGCCAACCCATGGAGGG
CACTGCCACATGCAATGGCTCGGGCTCTGATACTTGTGCTCAATGTGCCCATTTTCGAGATGGGCCCCAC
TGTGTGAGCAGCTGCCCCCATGGAGTCCTAGGTGCCAAGGGCCCAATCTACAAGTACCCAGATGTTCAGA
ATGAATGTCGGCCCTGCCATGAGAACTGCACCCAGGGGTGTAAAGGACCAGAGCTTCAAGACTGTTTAGG
ACAAACACTGGTGCTGATCGGCAAAACCCATCTGACAATGGCTTTGACAGTGATAGCAGGATTGGTAGTG
ATTTTCATGATGCTGGGCGGCACTTTTCTCGTTTCTCAAGGCAGTTCAGGTGGTGGCGGGAGCGGAGGTG
GAGGCTCGAGCGGTGTGACCGGCTACCGGCTGTTCGAGGAGATTCTGTAAGGCCGCGACTCTAGAGTCGA
CCTGCAGGCATGCAAGCTGATTTGGCTGCTGCCACCGCTGAGCAAGGCCGCTTCGAGCAGACATGATAAG
ATACATTGATGAGTTTGGACAAACCACAACTAGAATGCAGTGAAAAAAATGCTTTATTTGTGAAATTTGT
GATGCTATTGCTTTATTTGTAACCATTATAAGCTGCAATAAACAAGTTAACAACAACAATTGCATTCATT
TTATGTTTCAGGTTCAGGGGGAGATGTGGGAGGTTTTTTTAAGCAAGTAAAACCTCTACAAATGTGGTAA
AATCTTAATTAAGAATTCTAATATAACTTCGTATAGCATACATTATACGAAGTTATGGATCCACTGTTGA
CAATTAATCATCGGCATAGTATATCGGCATAGTATAATACGACAAGGTGAGGAACTAAACCCAGGAGGCA
GATCATGATTGAACAAGATGGATTGCACGCAGGTTCTCCGGCCGCTTGGGTGGAGAGGCTATTCGGCTAT
GACTGGGCACAACAGACAATCGGCTGCTCTGATGCCGCCGTGTTCCGGCTGTCAGCGCAGGGGCGCCCGG
TTCTTTTTGTCAAGACCGACCTGTCCGGTGCCCTGAATGAACTGCAGGACGAGGCAGCGCGGCTATCGTG
GCTGGCCACGACGGGCGTTCCTTGCGCAGCTGTGCTCGACGTTGTCACTGAAGCGGGAAGGGACTGGCTG
CTATTGGGCGAAGTGCCGGGGCAGGATCTCCTGTCATCTCACCTTGCTCCTGCCGAGAAAGTATCCATCA
TGGCTGATGCAATGCGGCGGCTGCATACGCTTGATCCGGCTACCTGCCCATTCGACCACCAAGCGAAACA
TCGCATCGAGCGAGCACGTACTCGGATGGAAGCCGGTCTTGTCGATCAGGATGATCTGGACGAAGAGCAT
CAGGGGCTCGCGCCAGCCGAACTGTTCGCCAGGCTCAAGGCGCGCATGCCCGACGGCGAGGATCTCGTCG
TGACCCATGGCGATGCCTGCTTGCCGAATATCATGGTGGAAAATGGCCGCTTTTCTGGATTCATCGACTG
TGGCCGGCTGGGTGTGGCGGACCGCTATCAGGACATAGCGTTGGCTACCCGTGATATTGCTGAAGAGCTT
GGCGGCGAATGGGCTGACCGCTTCCTCGTGCTTTACGGTATCGCCGCTCCCGATTCGCAGCGCATCGCCT
TCTATCGCCTTCTTGACGAGTTCTTCTGATTCGAAATGACCGACCAAGCGACGCCCAACCGGTATCAGCT
CACTCAAAGGCGGTAATACGGTTATCCACAGAATCAGGGGATAACGCAGGAAAGAACATGTGAGCAAAAG
GCCAGCAAAAGGCCAGGAACCGTAAAAAGGCCGCGTTGCTGGCGTTTTTCCATAGGCTCCGCCCCCCTGA
CGAGCATCACAAAAATCGACGCTCAAGTCAGAGGTGGCGAAACCCGACAGGACTATAAAGATACCAGGCG
TTTCCCCCTGGAAGCTCCCTCGTGCGCTCTCCTGTTCCGACCCTGCCGCTTACCGGATACCTGTCCGCCT
TTCTCCCTTCGGGAAGCGTGGCGCTTTCTCATAGCTCACGCTGTAGGTATCTCAGTTCGGTGTAGGTCGT
TCGCTCCAAGCTGGGCTGTGTGCACGAACCCCCCGTTCAGCCCGACCGCTGCGCCTTATCCGGTAACTAT
CGTCTTGAGTCCAACCCGGTAAGACACGACTTATCGCCACTGGCAGCAGCCACTGGTAACAGGATTAGCA
GAGCGAGGTATGTAGGCGGTGCTACAGAGTTCTTGAAGTGGTGGCCTAACTACGGCTACACTAGAAGGAC
AGTATTTGGTATCTGCGCTCTGCTGAAGCCAGTTACCTTCGGAAAAAGAGTTGGTAGCTCTTGATCCGGC
AAACAAACCACCGCTGGTAGCGGTGGTTTTTTTGTTTGCAAGCAGCAGATTACGCGCAGAAAAAAAGGAT
TTCAAGAAGATCCTTTGATCTTTTCTACGGGGTCTGACGCTCAGTGGAACGAAAACTCACGTTAAGGGAT
TTTGGTCATGAGATTATCAAAAAGGATCTTCACCTAGATCCTTTTATAGTCCGGAATCGTCACACAAAAA
ACCAACACACAGATGTAATGAAAATAAAGATATTTTATTGCGGCCATCGTGATGGCTAGAGTTTAGCCCT
CCCACACATAACCAGAGGGCAGCAATTCACGAATCCCAACTGCCGTCGGCTGTCCATCACTGTCCTTCAC
TATGGCTTTGATCCCAGGATGCAGATCGAGAAGCACCTGTCGGCACCGTCCGCAGGGGCTCAAGATGCCC
CTGTTCTCATTTCCGATCGCGACGATACAAGTCAGGTTGCCAGCTGCCGCAGCAGCAGCAGTGCCCAGCA
CCACGAGTTCTGCACAAGGTCCCCCAGTAAAATGATATACATTGACACCAGTGAAGATGCGGCCGTCGCT
AGAGAGAGCTGCGCTGGCGACGCTGTAGTCTTCAGAGATGGGGATGCTGTTGATTGTAGCCGTTGCTCTT
TCAATGAGGGTGGATTCTTCTTGAGACAAAGGCTTGGCCATGGTGGCGCTAGTGTCAGAAGAATCGAGCT
TTTTGCAAAAGCCTAGGCCTCCAAAAAAGCCTCCTCACTACTTCTGGAATAGCTCAGAGGCCGAGGCGGC
CTCGGCCTCTGCATAAATAAAAAAAATTAGTCAGCCATGGGGCGGAGAATGGGCGGAACTGGGCGGAGTT
AGGGGCGGGATGGGCGGAGTTAGGGGCGGGACTATGGTTGCTGACTAATTGAGATGCATGCTTTGCATAC
TTCTGCCTGCTGGGGAGCCTGGGGACTTTCCACACCTGGTTGCTGACTAATTGAGATGCATGCTTTGCAT
ACTTCTGCCTGCTGGGGAGCCTGGGGACTTTCCACACCCTAACTGACACACATTCCACAGCTGGTTCTTT
CCGCCTCAGAAGGTACCTAACCAAGTTCCTCTTTCAGAGGTTATTTCAGGCCATGGTGCTGCGC
